>Addgene plasmid #131926 | pDONR221_SLC16A14 | addgene full sequence | sequence record 259481 | Addgene NGS Result
CTTTCCTGCGTTATCCCCTGATTCTGTGGATAACCGTATTACCGCCTTTGAGTGAGCTGATACCGCTCGC
CGCAGCCGAACGACCGAGCGCAGCGAGTCAGTGAGCGAGGAAGCGGAAGAGCGCCCAATACGCAAACCGC
CTCTCCCCGCGCGTTGGCCGATTCATTAATGCAGCTGGCACGACAGGTTTCCCGACTGGAAAGCGGGCAG
TGAGCGCAACGCAATTAATACGCGTACCGCTAGCCAGGAAGAGTTTGTAGAAACGCAAAAAGGCCATCCG
TCAGGATGGCCTTCTGCTTAGTTTGATGCCTGGCAGTTTATGGCGGGCGTCCTGCCCGCCACCCTCCGGG
CCGTTGCTTCACAACGTTCAAATCCGCTCCCGGCGGATTTGTCCTACTCAGGAGAGCGTTCACCGACAAA
CAACAGATAAAACGAAAGGCCCAGTCTTCCGACTGAGCCTTTCGTTTTATTTGATGCCTGGCAGTTCCCT
ACTCTCGCGTTAACGCTAGCATGGATGTTTTCCCAGTCACGACGTTGTAAAACGACGGCCAGTCTTAAGC
TCGGGCCCCAAATAATGATTTTATTTTGACTGATAGTGACCTGTTCGTTGCAACACATTGATGAGCAATG
CTTTTTTATAATGCCAACTTTGTACAAAAAAGCAGGCTCCACCATGTACACCAGCCACGAGGACATCGGC
TATGACTTCGAGGATGGCCCTAAGGATAAGAAGACACTGAAGCCACACCCAAACATCGACGGAGGATGGG
CATGGATGATGGTGCTGAGCTCCTTCTTTGTGCACATCCTGATCATGGGCTCCCAGATGGCCCTGGGCGT
GCTGAATGTGGAGTGGCTGGAGGAGTTTCACCAGTCTAGGGGCCTGACCGCCTGGGTGTCTAGCCTGAGC
ATGGGCATCACACTGATCGTGGGCCCCTTCATCGGCCTGTTTATCAACACATGCGGATGTAGGCAGACCG
CAATCATCGGAGGACTGGTGAACTCTCTGGGATGGGTGCTGAGCGCCTACGCAGCAAATGTGCACTATCT
GTTCATCACCTTTGGCGTGGCAGCAGGACTGGGATCCGGAATGGCCTACCTGCCTGCCGTGGTCATGGTG
GGCCGGTATTTCCAGAAGAGGAGAGCCCTGGCACAGGGACTGTCTACCACAGGAACCGGCTTCGGCACAT
TTCTGATGACCGTGCTGCTGAAGTACCTGTGCGCCGAGTATGGCTGGAGAAACGCCATGCTGATCCAGGG
CGCCGTGAGCCTGAACCTGTGCGTGTGCGGCGCCCTGATGAGGCCTCTGTCTCCAGGCAAGAACCCCAAT
GACCCTGGCGAGAAGGATGTGAGAGGCCTGCCTGCCCACTCTACAGAGAGCGTGAAGTCCACCGGCCAGC
AGGGCAGGACAGAGGAGAAGGATGGAGGACTGGGAAACGAGGAGACCCTGTGCGACCTGCAGGCCCAGGA
GTGTCCAGATCAGGCCGGCCACAGGAAGAATATGTGCGCCCTGCGCATCCTGAAGACAGTGTCCTGGCTG
ACCATGCGGGTGAGAAAGGGCTTCGAGGACTGGTACTCCGGCTATTTTGGCACAGCCTCTCTGTTCACCA
ACCGCATGTTTGTGGCCTTCATCTTTTGGGCCCTGTTCGCCTACTCCTCTTTCGTGATCCCCTTCATCCA
CCTGCCCGAGATCGTGAACCTGTATAATCTGAGCGAGCAGAATGACGTGTTCCCTCTGACCTCCATCATC
GCCATCGTGCACATCTTTGGCAAAGTGATCCTGGGCGTGATCGCCGACCTGCCATGCATCAGCGTGTGGA
ACGTGTTCCTGCTGGCCAACTTCACCCTGGTGCTGTCCATCTTTATCCTGCCCCTGATGCACACATACGC
CGGCCTGGCCGTGATCTGTGCCCTGATCGGCTTCAGCTCCGGCTATTTTTCTCTGATGCCAGTGGTGACC
GAGGATCTGGTGGGCATCGAGCACCTGGCCAACGCCTACGGCATCATCATCTGCGCCAATGGCATCTCTG
CCCTGCTGGGACCACCTTTCGCCGGATGGATCTACGACATCACACAGAAGTACGATTTCAGCTTTTATAT
CTGCGGCCTGCTGTATATGATCGGCATCCTGTTTCTGCTGATCCAGCCCTGTATCCGGATCATCGAGCAG
AGCAGGCGCAAGTACATGGACGGCGCCCACGTGGACCCAGCTTTCTTGTACAAAGTTGGCATTATAAGAA
AGCATTGCTTATCAATTTGTTGCAACGAACAGGTCACTATCAGTCAAAATAAAATCATTATTTGCCATCC
AGCTGATATCCCCTATAGTGAGTCGTATTACATGGTCATAGCTGTTTCCTGGCAGCTCTGGCCCGTGTCT
CAAAATCTCTGATGTTACATTGCACAAGATAAAAATATATCATCATGAACAATAAAACTGTCTGCTTACA
TAAACAGTAATACAAGGGGTGTTATGAGCCATATTCAACGGGAAACGTCGAGGCCGCGATTAAATTCCAA
CATGGATGCTGATTTATATGGGTATAAATGGGCTCGCGATAATGTCGGGCAATCAGGTGCGACAATCTAT
CGCTTGTATGGGAAGCCCGATGCGCCAGAGTTGTTTCTGAAACATGGCAAAGGTAGCGTTGCCAATGATG
TTACAGATGAGATGGTCAGACTAAACTGGCTGACGGAATTTATGCCTCTTCCGACCATCAAGCATTTTAT
CCGTACTCCTGATGATGCATGGTTACTCACCACTGCGATCCCCGGAAAAACAGCATTCCAGGTATTAGAA
GAATATCCTGATTCAGGTGAAAATATTGTTGATGCGCTGGCAGTGTTCCTGCGCCGGTTGCATTCGATTC
CTGTTTGTAATTGTCCTTTTAACAGCGATCGCGTATTTCGTCTCGCTCAGGCGCAATCACGAATGAATAA
CGGTTTGGTTGATGCGAGTGATTTTGATGACGAGCGTAATGGCTGGCCTGTTGAACAAGTCTGGAAAGAA
ATGCATAAACTTTTGCCATTCTCACCGGATTCAGTCGTCACTCATGGTGATTTCTCACTTGATAACCTTA
TTTTTGACGAGGGGAAATTAATAGGTTGTATTGATGTTGGACGAGTCGGAATCGCAGACCGATACCAGGA
TCTTGCCATCCTATGGAACTGCCTCGGTGAGTTTTCTCCTTCATTACAGAAACGGCTTTTTCAAAAATAT
GGTATTGATAATCCTGATATGAATAAATTGCAGTTTCATTTGATGCTCGATGAGTTTTTCTAATCAGAAT
TGGTTAATTGGTTGTAACACTGGCAGAGCATTACGCTGACTTGACGGGACGGCGCAAGCTCATGACCAAA
ATCCCTTAACGTGAGTTACGCGTCGTTCCACTGAGCGTCAGACCCCGTAGAAAAGATCAAAGGATCTTCT
TGAGATCCTTTTTTTCTGCGCGTAATCTGCTGCTTGCAAACAAAAAAACCACCGCTACCAGCGGTGGTTT
GTTTGCCGGATCAAGAGCTACCAACTCTTTTTCCGAAGGTAACTGGCTTCAGCAGAGCGCAGATACCAAA
TACTGTTCTTCTAGTGTAGCCGTAGTTAGGCCACCACTTCAAGAACTCTGTAGCACCGCCTACATACCTC
GCTCTGCTAATCCTGTTACCAGTGGCTGCTGCCAGTGGCGATAAGTCGTGTCTTACCGGGTTGGACTCAA
GACGATAGTTACCGGATAAGGCGCAGCGGTCGGGCTGAACGGGGGGTTCGTGCACACAGCCCAGCTTGGA
GCGAACGACCTACACCGAACTGAGATACCTACAGCGTGAGCTATGAGAAAGCGCCACGCTTCCCGAAGGG
AGAAAGGCGGACAGGTATCCGGTAAGCGGCAGGGTCGGAACAGGAGAGCGCACGAGGGAGCTTCCAGGGG
GAAACGCCTGGTATCTTTATAGTCCTGTCGGGTTTCGCCACCTCTGACTTGAGCGTCGATTTTTGTGATG
CTCGTCAGGGGGGCGGAGCCTATGGAAAAACGCCAGCAACGCGGCCTTTTTACGGTTCCTGGCCTTTTGC
TGGCCTTTTGCTCACATGTT
Features (pLannotate 1.2.2; 10 found; start..end, strand, type, name):
    121..213     +  CDS            lacI (fragment): lac repressor; lacI; The lac repressor binds to the lac operator to inhibit transcription in E. coli. This inhibition can be relieved by adding lactose or isopropyl-β-D-thiogalactopyranoside (IPTG).
    268..295     -  terminator     rrnB T2 terminator: transcription terminator T2 from the E. coli rrnB gene
    427..470     +  terminator     rrnB T1 terminator: Escherichia coli rrnB; transcription terminator T1 from the E. coli rrnB gene
    517..553     -  CDS            lacZα (fragment): LacZα fragment of β-galactosidase; lacZ fragment
    569..668     +  protein_bind   attL1: mutant version of attL; recombination site for the Gateway® LR reaction LR Clonase™
    674..2203    +  CDS            SLC16A14: MOT14_HUMAN - Also known as MCT14. Experimental evidence at transcript level: Swiss-Prot protein existence level 2. Proton-linked monocarboxylate transporter. May catalyze the transport of monocarboxylates across the plasma membrane. From Homo sapiens (Human).
   2205..2304    -  protein_bind   attL2: mutant version of attL; recombination site for the Gateway® LR reaction LR Clonase™
   2322..2340    -  promoter       T7 promoter: promoter for bacteriophage T7 RNA polymerase
   2474..3283    +  CDS            KanR: aminoglycoside phosphotransferase; aph(3')-Ia; confers resistance to kanamycin in bacteria or G418 (Geneticin®) in eukaryotes
   3430..4018    +  rep_origin     ori: high-copy-number ColE1/pMB1/pBR322/pUC origin of replication
