[The description below was written by a language model from this plasmid's Addgene catalogue record and pLannotate feature annotations shown in this document.]
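Description:
pDONR221_SLC16A14 is a Gateway entry clone built on the pDONR221 backbone, carrying a codon-optimized open reading frame for human SLC16A14 (also known as MCT14 or FLJ30794). It belongs to a consortium collection of solute carrier (SLC) transporter clones. The sequenced plasmid is about 4.1 kb and is maintained in E. coli through a high-copy ColE1/pUC-type origin, with selection by a kanamycin resistance gene (aminoglycoside phosphotransferase). The catalogue classifies it under mammalian expression. However, the annotated features show no eukaryotic promoter or polyadenylation signal, so the plasmid serves as a donor of the ORF rather than as an expression vector in its own right.

The 1,530 bp SLC16A14 coding sequence sits between attL1 and attL2 sites, which are the substrates for the LR Clonase reaction. Recombination with an attR-containing destination vector transfers the ORF directionally and in frame into whatever expression context the user chooses, such as one supplying particular promoters, tags or viral delivery elements. The rrnB T1 and T2 transcription terminators lie upstream of the cassette and insulate the insert from read-through transcription in bacteria. A T7 promoter lies beyond attL2 on the opposite strand, pointing back toward the insert. The short lacI and lacZα fragments annotated nearby are backbone remnants, not functional genes. M13 forward and reverse priming sites flank the cassette for sequence verification.

The encoded protein is annotated as a member of the proton-linked monocarboxylate transporter family that may move monocarboxylates across the plasma membrane. Evidence for the protein exists only at the transcript level. The clone is intended for subcloning into custom expression vectors.
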