Addgene plasmid #131926: pDONR221_SLC16A14
Purpose: Gateway entry clone with codon-optimized ORF sequence for subcloning into custom expression vectors
Depositing lab: RESOLUTE Consortium & Giulio Superti-Furga. Depositing organization: CeMM Research Center for Molecular Medicine. Publication: The RESOLUTE consortium: unlocking SLC transporters for drug discovery. Superti-Furga G, Lackner D, Wiedmer T, Ingles-Prieto A, Barbosa B, Girardi E, Goldmann U, Gurtl B, Klavins K, Klimek C, Lindinger S, Lineiro-Retes E, Muller AC, Onstein S, Redinger G, Reil D, Sedlyarov V, Wolf G, Crawford M, Everley R, ... Steppan CM. Nat Rev Drug Discov. 2020 Jul;19(7):429-430. doi: 10.1038/d41573-020-00056-6. PubMed 32265506.
Backbone
  Vector backbone: pDONR221
  Backbone manufacturer: Thermo Fisher Scientific
  Backbone size w/o insert (bp): 2550
  Vector type: Mammalian Expression
Growth in bacteria
  Bacterial resistance: Kanamycin, 50 μg/mL
  Growth temperature: 37°C
  Growth strain: Stbl3
  Copy number: High Copy
Gene/Insert
  Gene/Insert name: SLC16A14 (alt name: FLJ30794, MCT14)
  Species: H. sapiens (human)
  Insert size (bp): 1530
  Entrez Gene: SLC16A14 (a.k.a. MCT14, FLJ30794)
  Cloning method: Gateway Cloning
  Sequencing primers: 5′ M13-fwd; 3′ M13-rev
Terms and licenses: Academic/Nonprofit Terms; Industry Terms
Depositor comments: For more information on the full Resolute plasmid collection, please see www.addgene.org/depositor-collections/re-solute/. Please provide your feedback on this plasmid to the RESOLUTE consortium by filling out their RESOLUTE repository feedback form: https://forms.office.com/Pages/ResponsePage.aspx?id=0e05yklzmkS7rjFGQL4N7z4feCLQvEJAmVcOCM_u885UN1JJRko0Ukg4TVQwNTZLOUxPQVJWT1NHUCQlQCN0PWcu
How to cite: pDONR221_SLC16A14 was a gift from RESOLUTE Consortium & Giulio Superti-Furga (Addgene plasmid # 131926 ; http://n2t.net/addgene:131926 ; RRID:Addgene_131926)
