>Addgene plasmid #131926 | pDONR221_SLC16A14 | depositor partial sequence | sequence record 253252 | Codon-optimized ORF of SLC16A14
ATGTACACCAGCCACGAGGACATCGGCTATGACTTCGAGGATGGCCCTAAGGATAAGAAGACACTGAAGC
CACACCCAAACATCGACGGAGGATGGGCATGGATGATGGTGCTGAGCTCCTTCTTTGTGCACATCCTGAT
CATGGGCTCCCAGATGGCCCTGGGCGTGCTGAATGTGGAGTGGCTGGAGGAGTTTCACCAGTCTAGGGGC
CTGACCGCCTGGGTGTCTAGCCTGAGCATGGGCATCACACTGATCGTGGGCCCCTTCATCGGCCTGTTTA
TCAACACATGCGGATGTAGGCAGACCGCAATCATCGGAGGACTGGTGAACTCTCTGGGATGGGTGCTGAG
CGCCTACGCAGCAAATGTGCACTATCTGTTCATCACCTTTGGCGTGGCAGCAGGACTGGGATCCGGAATG
GCCTACCTGCCTGCCGTGGTCATGGTGGGCCGGTATTTCCAGAAGAGGAGAGCCCTGGCACAGGGACTGT
CTACCACAGGAACCGGCTTCGGCACATTTCTGATGACCGTGCTGCTGAAGTACCTGTGCGCCGAGTATGG
CTGGAGAAACGCCATGCTGATCCAGGGCGCCGTGAGCCTGAACCTGTGCGTGTGCGGCGCCCTGATGAGG
CCTCTGTCTCCAGGCAAGAACCCCAATGACCCTGGCGAGAAGGATGTGAGAGGCCTGCCTGCCCACTCTA
CAGAGAGCGTGAAGTCCACCGGCCAGCAGGGCAGGACAGAGGAGAAGGATGGAGGACTGGGAAACGAGGA
GACCCTGTGCGACCTGCAGGCCCAGGAGTGTCCAGATCAGGCCGGCCACAGGAAGAATATGTGCGCCCTG
CGCATCCTGAAGACAGTGTCCTGGCTGACCATGCGGGTGAGAAAGGGCTTCGAGGACTGGTACTCCGGCT
ATTTTGGCACAGCCTCTCTGTTCACCAACCGCATGTTTGTGGCCTTCATCTTTTGGGCCCTGTTCGCCTA
CTCCTCTTTCGTGATCCCCTTCATCCACCTGCCCGAGATCGTGAACCTGTATAATCTGAGCGAGCAGAAT
GACGTGTTCCCTCTGACCTCCATCATCGCCATCGTGCACATCTTTGGCAAAGTGATCCTGGGCGTGATCG
CCGACCTGCCATGCATCAGCGTGTGGAACGTGTTCCTGCTGGCCAACTTCACCCTGGTGCTGTCCATCTT
TATCCTGCCCCTGATGCACACATACGCCGGCCTGGCCGTGATCTGTGCCCTGATCGGCTTCAGCTCCGGC
TATTTTTCTCTGATGCCAGTGGTGACCGAGGATCTGGTGGGCATCGAGCACCTGGCCAACGCCTACGGCA
TCATCATCTGCGCCAATGGCATCTCTGCCCTGCTGGGACCACCTTTCGCCGGATGGATCTACGACATCAC
ACAGAAGTACGATTTCAGCTTTTATATCTGCGGCCTGCTGTATATGATCGGCATCCTGTTTCTGCTGATC
CAGCCCTGTATCCGGATCATCGAGCAGAGCAGGCGCAAGTACATGGACGGCGCCCACGTG
